>Addgene plasmid #229566 | pmBaoJin-Tubulin | addgene full sequence | sequence record 480245 | Addgene NGS Result
GTTCTGCTATGTGGCGCGGTATTATCCCGTATTGACGCCGGGCAAGAGCAACTCGGTCGCCGCATACACT
ATTCTCAGAATGACTTGGTTGAGTACTCACCAGTCACAGAAAAGCATCTTACGGATGGCATGACAGTAAG
AGAATTATGCAGTGCTGCCATAACCATGAGTGATAACACTGCGGCCAACTTACTTCTGACAACGATCGGA
GGACCGAAGGAGCTAACCGCTTTTTTGCACAACATGGGGGATCATGTAACTCGCCTTGATCGTTGGGAAC
CGGAGCTGAATGAAGCCATACCAAACGACGAGCGTGACACCACGATGCCTGTAGCAATGGCAACAACGTT
GCGCAAACTATTAACTGGCGAACTACTTACTCTAGCTTCCCGGCAACAATTAATAGACTGGATGGAGGCG
GATAAAGTTGCAGGACCACTTCTGCGCTCGGCCCTTCCGGCTGGCTGGTTTATTGCTGATAAATCTGGAG
CCGGTGAGCGTGGGTCTCGCGGTATCATTGCAGCACTGGGGCCAGATGGTAAGCCCTCCCGTATCGTAGT
TATCTACACGACGGGGAGTCAGGCAACTATGGATGAACGAAATAGACAGATCGCTGAGATAGGTGCCTCA
CTGATTAAGCATTGGTAACTGTCAGACCAAGTTTACTCATATATACTTTAGATTGATTTAAAACTTCATT
TTTAATTTAAAAGGATCTAGGTGAAGATCCTTTTTGATAATCTCATGACCAAAATCCCTTAACGTGAGTT
TTCGTTCCACTGAGCGTCAGACCCCGTAGAAAAGATCAAAGGATCTTCTTGAGATCCTTTTTTTCTGCGC
GTAATCTGCTGCTTGCAAACAAAAAAACCACCGCTACCAGCGGTGGTTTGTTTGCCGGATCAAGAGCTAC
CAACTCTTTTTCCGAAGGTAACTGGCTTCAGCAGAGCGCAGATACCAAATACTGTTCTTCTAGTGTAGCC
GTAGTTAGGCCACCACTTCAAGAACTCTGTAGCACCGCCTACATACCTCGCTCTGCTAATCCTGTTACCA
GTGGCTGCTGCCAGTGGCGATAAGTCGTGTCTTACCGGGTTGGACTCAAGACGATAGTTACCGGATAAGG
CGCAGCGGTCGGGCTGAACGGGGGGTTCGTGCACACAGCCCAGCTTGGAGCGAACGACCTACACCGAACT
GAGATACCTACAGCGTGAGCTATGAGAAAGCGCCACGCTTCCCGAAGGGAGAAAGGCGGACAGGTATCCG
GTAAGCGGCAGGGTCGGAACAGGAGAGCGCACGAGGGAGCTTCCAGGGGGAAACGCCTGGTATCTTTATA
GTCCTGTCGGGTTTCGCCACCTCTGACTTGAGCGTCGATTTTTGTGATGCTCGTCAGGGGGGCGGAGCCT
ATGGAAAAACGCCAGCAACGCGGCCTTTTTACGGTTCCTGGCCTTTTGCTGGCCTTTTGCTCACATGTTC
TTTCCTGCGTTATCCCCTGATTCTGTGGATAACCGTATTACCGCCTTTGAGTGAGCTGATACCGCTCGCC
GCAGCCGAACGACCGAGCGCAGCGAGTCAGTGAGCGAGGAAGCGGAAGAGCGCCCAATACGCAAACCGCC
TCTCCCCGCGCGTTGGCCGATTCATTAATGCAGCTGGCACGACAGGTTTCCCGACTGGAAAGCGGGCAGT
GAGCGCAACGCAATTAATGTGAGTTAGCTCACTCATTAGGCACCCCAGGCTTTACACTTTATGCTTCCGG
CTCGTATGTTGTGTGGAATTGTGAGCGGATAACAATTTCACACAGGAAACAGCTATGACCATGATTACGC
CAAGCTCTAGCTAGAGGTCGACGGTATACAGACATGATAAGATACATTGATGAGTTTGGACAAACCACAA
CTAGAATGCAGTGAAAAAAATGCTTTATTTGTGAAATTTGTGATGCTATTGCTTTATTTGTAACCATTAT
AAGCTGCAATAAACAAGTTGGGGTGGGCGAAGAACTCCAGCATGAGATCCCCGCGCTGGAGGATCATCCA
GCCGGCGTCCCGGAAAACGATTCCGAAGCCCAACCTTTCATAGAAGGCGGCGGTGGAATCGAAATCTCGT
GATGGCAGGTTGGGCGTCGCTTGGTCGGTCATTTCGAACCCCAGAGTCCCGCTCAGAAGAACTCGTCAAG
AAGGCGATAGAAGGCGATGCGCTGCGAATCGGGAGCGGCGATACCGTAAAGCACGAGGAAGCGGTCAGCC
CATTCGCCGCCAAGCTCTTCAGCAATATCACGGGTAGCCAACGCTATGTCCTGATAGCGGTCCGCCACAC
CCAGCCGGCCACAGTCGATGAATCCAGAAAAGCGGCCATTTTCCACCATGATATTCGGCAAGCAGGCATC
GCCATGGGTCACGACGAGATCCTCGCCGTCGGGCATGCGCGCCTTGAGCCTGGCGAACAGTTCGGCTGGC
GCGAGCCCCTGATGCTCTTCGTCCAGATCATCCTGATCGACAAGACCGGCTTCCATCCGAGTACGTGCTC
GCTCGATGCGATGTTTCGCTTGGTGGTCGAATGGGCAGGTAGCCGGATCAAGCGTATGCAGCCGCCGCAT
TGCATCAGCCATGATGGATACTTTCTCGGCAGGAGCAAGGTGAGATGACAGGAGATCCTGCCCCGGCACT
TCGCCCAATAGCAGCCAGTCCCTTCCCGCTTCAGTGACAACGTCGAGCACAGCTGCGCAAGGAACGCCCG
TCGTGGCCAGCCACGATAGCCGCGCTGCCTCGTCCTGCAGTTCATTCAGGGCACCGGACAGGTCGGTCTT
GACAAAAAGAACCGGGCGCCCCTGCGCTGACAGCCGGAACACGGCGGCATCAGAGCAGCCGATTGTCTGT
TGTGCCCAGTCATAGCCGAATAGCCTCTCCACCCAAGCGGCCGGAGAACCTGCGTGCAATCCATCTTGTT
CAATCATGCGAAACGATCCTCATCCTGTCTCTTGATCAGATCCGAAAATGGATATACAAGCTCCCGGGAG
CTTTTTGCAAAAGCCTAGGCCTCCAAAAAAGCCTCCTCACTACTTCTGGAATAGCTCAGAGGCAGAGGCG
GCCTCGGCCTCTGCATAAATAAAAAAAATTAGTCAGCCATGGGGCGGAGAATGGGCGGAACTGGGCGGAG
TTAGGGGCGGGATGGGCGGAGTTAGGGGCGGGACTATGGTTGCTGACTAATTGAGATGCATGCTTTGCAT
ACTTCTGCCTGCTGGGGAGCCTGGGGACTTTCCACACCTGGTTGCTGACTAATTGAGATGCATGCTTTGC
ATACTTCTGCCTGCTGGGGAGCCTGGGGACTTTCCACACCCTAACTGACACACATTCCACAGAATTAATT
CGCGTTAAATTTTTGTTAAATCAGCTCATTTTTTAACCAATAGGCCGAAATCGGCAAAATCCCTTATAAA
TCAAAAGAATAGACCGAGATAGGGT
[37 nt withheld, positions 3456-3492]
AAAGAACGTGGACTCCAACGTCAAAGG
[49 nt withheld, positions 3520-3568]
T
[91 nt withheld, positions 3570-3660]
G
[124 nt withheld, positions 3662-3785]
GGGGATACCCCCTAGAGCCCCAGCTGGTTCTTTCCGCCTCAGAAGCCATAGAGCCCACCGCATCCCCAGC
ATGCCTGCTATTGTCTTCCCAATCCTCCCCCTTGCTGTCCTGCCCCACCCCACCCCCCAGAATAGAATGA
CACCTACTCAGACAATGCGATGCAATTTCCTCATTTTATTAGGAAAGGACAGTGGGAGTGGCACCTTCCA
GGGTCAAGGAAGGCACGGGGGAGGGGCAAACAACAGATGGCTGGCAACTAGAAGGCACAGTCGAGGCTGA
TCAGCGAGCTCTAGCATTTAGGTGACACTATAGAATAGGGCCCTCTAGATCCGGTGGATCCTTAGTATTC
CTCTCCTTCTTCCTCACCCTCTCCTTCAACAGAATCCACACCAACCTCCTCATAATCCTTCTCAAGGGCA
GCCATATCTTCACGGGCCTCTGAAAACTCGCCTTCCTCCATCCCCTCACCCACGTACCAGTGAACAAAGG
CACGCTTGGCATACATCAGGTCAAACTTGTGGTCCAGGCGAGCCCAGGCCTCAGCAATGGCTGTGGTGTT
GCTCAGCATGCACACAGCTCTCTGTACCTTGGCCAGGTCTCCACCAGGCACCACAGTGGGAGGCTGGTAG
TTGATGCCAACCTTGAAGCCAGTGGGGCACCAATCCACAAACTGGATGCTGCGCTTGGTTTTGATGGTGG
CAATGGCAGCATTGACATCTTTGGGAACCACGTCACCACGGTACAACAGGCAGCAAGCCATGTATTTACC
ATGGCGAGGGTCACATTTCACCATCTGGTTGGCTGGCTCAAAGCAAGCATTGGTGATCTCTGCTACAGAA
AGCTGTTCATGGTAGGCTTTCTCAGCAGAGATGACAGGGGCATATGTGGCCAGAGGGAAGTGGATGCGGG
GGTAGGGCACCAGGTTGGTCTGGAATTCTGTCAGGTCAACATTCAGGGCTCCATCAAATCTCAGGGAAGC
AGTGATGGAGGACACAATCTGGCTAATAAGGCGGTTAAGGTTAGTGTAGGTTGGGCGCTCGATATCGAGG
TTTCTACGACAGATGTCATAGATGGCCTCATTGTCTACCATGAAGGCACAATCAGAGTGCTCCAGGGTGG
TGTGGGTGGTGAGGATGGAGTTGTAGGGCTCAACTACAGCTGTGGAAACCTGGGGTGCTGGGTAAATGGA
GAACTCCAGCTTGGACTTCTTGCCATAATCAACTGAGAGACGTTCCATGAGCAGGGAGGTGAACCCAGAA
CCAGTTCCCCCACCAAAGCTGTGGAAAACCAAGAAGCCCTGAAGACCGGTGCACTGGTCAGCCAGCTTGC
GAATTCGGTCCAACACAAGGTCAATGATCTCCTTGCCAATGGTGTAGTGCCCTCGGGCATAGTTATTGGC
AGCATCTTCCTTGCCTGTGATGAGCTGCTCAGGGTGGAAGAGCTGGCGGTAGGTGCCAGTGCGAACTTCA
TCAATGACTGTGGGTTCCAAGTCTACAAACACAGCCCGGGGCACGTGCTTGCCAGCGCCCGTCTCACTGA
AGAAGGTGTTGAAGGAGTCATCTCCTCCCCCAATGGTCTTGTCACTTGGCATCTGGCCATCGGGCTGGAT
GCCGTGTTCCAGGCAGTAGAGCTCCCAGCAGGCATTGCCAATCTGGACACCAGCCTGGCCAACGTGGATG
GAGATGCACTCACGCACTCGAGATCTTCCTCCTGATCCACCACCTCCAGAACCACCTCCTCCTGATCCAC
CACCTCCCTTATACAGCTCGTCCATGCCCTTTAAGTGTGCTTCGAGAGTCTCTGATTGACAGATATGATC
GCGTTCCTCGGCATCATCTTTGCTTTGTGTGTATTGTTTACGAATCCAGTGATATGGGACATCAGGTGCT
GGTTGATTATGAAGAGGCTTGCAGATTGTATATTGGTGAGCCTCGACGTATTTTGATTTATCCGATAATA
AAGGATAAAGCAAGGTCACTGGGCATTCTACTCCATCATCTCTGGGTATTTGTGGGACTTCATTCGGTAA
TGAGACATTCATATCTCCAGTTAAGACTGGACTATTTTCTTTAAAATCCTGACCGGTAAATTCTACAATG
TTGTGATAAGTCCCATTTTTCATAAAGTGTTGGTGTTTTGCATGGATACTCCCATCGCCTTTATATTGAA
TATGACGATCGTAGGTAAAGCCTCCGGGCATTACTTCACGAAACCAGTTCTTCAGTCCACTAGGATATTT
GGTATAATATTTCATTCCATAACCAAAGGTTGTCCCAAGTGCTGCCCATGACATCGGTAGTTTTCCACTT
GTACAAACATATTTTCCTTTATGAGAACCTTCATGTGAGTTCCCTTCACCTTCGCCTTCAACGGTAAACG
ATTTGCCATTGATGGTTCCTTTAAGTTGAAATTTAAATGGTGTACTAGCCATGTTTTCCTCCTCTCCCTT
TGAGACCATGGTGGCGGTACCAAGCTTGGGTCTCCCTATAGTGAGTCGTATTAATTTCGATAAGCCAGTA
AGCAGTGGGTTCTCTAGTTAGCCAGAGAGCTCTGCTTATATAGACCTCCCACCGTACACGCCTACCGCCC
ATTTGCGTCAATGGGGCGGAGTTGTTACGACATTTTGGAAAGTCCCGTTGATTTTGGTGCCAAAACAAAC
TCCCATTGACGTCAATGGGGTGGAGACTTGGAAATCCCCGTGAGTCAAACCGCTATCCACGCCCATTGAT
GTACTGCCAAAACCGCATCACCATGGTAATAGCGATGACTAATACGTAGATGTACTGCCAAGTAGGAAAG
TCCCATAAGGTCATGTACTGGGCATAATGCCAGGCGGGCCATTTACCGTCATTGACGTCAATAGGGGGCG
TACTTGGCATATGATACACTTGATGTACTGCCAAGTGGGCAGTTTACCGTAAATACTCCACCCATTGACG
TCAATGGAAAGTCCCTATTGGCGTTACTATGGGAACATACGTCATTATTGACGTCAATGGGCGGGGGTCG
TTGGGCGGTCAGCCAGGCGGGCCATTTACCGTAAGTTATGTAACGCGGAACTCCATATATGGGCTATGAA
CTAATGACCCCGTAATTGATTACTATTAATAACTAGTCAATAATCAATGTCAACGCGTATATCTGGCCCG
TACATCGCGAAGCAGCGCAAAACGCCTAACCCTAAGCAGATTCTTCATGCAATTGTCGGTCAAGCCTTGC
CTTGTTGTAGCTTAAATTTTGCTCGCGCACTACTCAGCGACCTCCAACACACAAGCAGGGAGCAGATACT
GGCTTAACTATGCGGCATCAGAGCAGATTGTACTGAGAGTGCACCATAGGGGATCGGGAGATCTCCCGAT
CCGTCGACGTCAGGTGGCACTTTTCGGGGAAATGTGCGCGGAACCCCTATTTGTTTATTTTTCTAAATAC
ATTCAAATATGTATCCGCTCATGAGACAATAACCCTGATAAATGCTTCAATAATATTGAAAAAGGAAGAG
TATGAGTATTCAACATTTCCGTGTCGCCCTTATTCCCTTTTTTGCGGCATTTTGCCTTCCTGTTTTTGCT
CACCCAGAAACGCTGGTGAAAGTAAAAGATGCTGAAGATCAGTTGGGTGCACGAGTGGGTTACATCGAAC
TGGATCTCAACAGCGGTAAGATCCTTGAGAGTTTTCGCCCCGAAGAACGTTTTCCAATGATGAGCACTTT
TAAA
Features (pLannotate 1.2.2; 22 found; start..end, strand, type, name):
    819..1407    +  rep_origin     ori: high-copy-number ColE1/pMB1/pBR322/pUC origin of replication
   1590..1682    +  CDS            lacI (fragment): lac repressor; lacI; The lac repressor binds to the lac operator to inhibit transcription in E. coli. This inhibition can be relieved by adding lactose or isopropyl-β-D-thiogalactopyranoside (IPTG).
   1695..1716    +  protein_bind   CAP binding site: CAP binding activates transcription in the presence of cAMP. E. coli catabolite activator protein
   1731..1761    +  promoter       lac promoter: promoter for the E. coli lac operon
   1769..1785    +  protein_bind   lac operator: The lac repressor binds to the lac operator to inhibit transcription in E. coli. This inhibition can be relieved by adding lactose or isopropyl-β-D-thiogalactopyranoside (IPTG). lac repressor encoded by lacI
   1858..1979    -  polyA_signal   SV40 poly(A) signal: SV40 polyadenylation signal
   1974..2132    -  CDS            ble (fragment): BLE_KLEPN - Experimental evidence at protein level: Swiss-Prot protein existence level 1. Binding protein with a strong affinity to the bleomycin family of antibiotics. Binds to CL990; an antimitotic-antibiotic compound. From Klebsiella pneumoniae.
   2156..2947    -  CDS            neo: KKA2_KLEPN - Also known as kan, nptII. Experimental evidence at protein level: Swiss-Prot protein existence level 1. Resistance to kanamycin, neomycin, paromomycin, ribostamycin, butirosin and gentamicin B. From Klebsiella pneumoniae.
   3014..3343    -  promoter       SV40 promoter: SV40 enhancer and early promoter
   3357..3785    -  rep_origin     f1 ori (sequence partly withheld): f1 bacteriophage origin of replication; arrow indicates direction of (+) strand synthesis
   3806..3827    -  promoter       SV40 promoter (fragment): SV40 enhancer and early promoter
   3831..4055    -  polyA_signal   bGH poly(A) signal: bovine growth hormone polyadenylation signal
   4081..4099    +  promoter       SP6 promoter: promoter for bacteriophage SP6 RNA polymerase
   4130..5479    -  CDS            TBA1B_BOVIN: Experimental evidence at protein level: Swiss-Prot protein existence level 1. Tubulin is the major constituent of microtubules. It binds two moles of GTP, one at an exchangeable site on the beta chain and one at a non-exchangeable site on the alpha chain. From Bos taurus (Bovine).
   5547..5563    -  CDS            VC155 (fragment): C-terminal fragment of mVenus for use in bimolecular fluorescence complementation (BiFC) (Kodama and Hu, 2010)
   6270..6288    -  promoter       T7 promoter: promoter for bacteriophage T7 RNA polymerase
   6304..6337    -  LTR            5' LTR (truncated) (fragment): truncated 5' long terminal repeat (LTR) from HIV-1
   6333..6536    -  promoter       CMV promoter: human cytomegalovirus (CMV) immediate early promoter
   6537..6916    -  enhancer       CMV enhancer: human cytomegalovirus immediate early enhancer
   7071..7123    +  misc_feature   bom (fragment): basis of mobility region from pBR322
   7182..7286    +  promoter       AmpR promoter: bla
   7287..648     +  CDS            AmpR (across the origin): β-lactamase; bla; confers resistance to ampicillin, carbenicillin, and related antibiotics
