[The description below was written by a language model from this plasmid's Addgene catalogue record and pLannotate feature annotations shown in this document.]
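Description:
pmBaoJin-Tubulin is a 7.5 kb mammalian expression plasmid built on a pcDNA-type backbone, designed to label microtubules with mBaoJin, a synthetic monomeric green fluorescent protein derived from StayGold. It is maintained in E. coli at high copy through a ColE1/pUC-type origin and selected with ampicillin via the β-lactamase gene. An f1 origin is also present. For selection in mammalian cells, the backbone carries a neomycin/kanamycin phosphotransferase gene driven by the SV40 enhancer/early promoter and terminated by an SV40 polyadenylation signal. Remnants of lac regulatory elements, a lacI fragment and a ble fragment appear to be backbone leftovers with no evident role in the design.

The expression cassette runs from the human CMV immediate-early enhancer and promoter to a bovine growth hormone polyadenylation signal. T7 and SP6 phage promoters flank the insert, as is usual for this vector family. The automated annotation identifies an alpha-tubulin coding sequence at the 3' end of the cassette, best matched to the bovine TBA1B entry. The roughly 700 bp between the T7 promoter and tubulin is largely unannotated, apart from a very short hit to an mVenus fragment that is probably a chance match or linker-level similarity. This gap most likely holds the mBaoJin open reading frame, which the annotation database does not recognise, and that placement would put the fluorescent protein at the N-terminus of tubulin. The record does not explicitly state the fusion orientation, the linker or the species of the tubulin. The construct is suited to transient or G418-selected expression in cultured mammalian cells for live fluorescence imaging of the microtubule cytoskeleton, and for assessing mBaoJin's brightness, photostability and behaviour as a monomeric fusion tag.
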