Addgene plasmid #229566: pmBaoJin-Tubulin
Depositing lab: Kiryl Piatkevich. Publication: Bright and stable monomeric green fluorescent protein derived from StayGold. Zhang H, Lesnov GD, Subach OM, Zhang W, Kuzmicheva TP, Vlaskina AV, Samygina VR, Chen L, Ye X, Nikolaeva AY, Gabdulkhakov A, Papadaki S, Qin W, Borshchevskiy V, Perfilov MM, Gavrikov AS, Drobizhev M, Mishin AS, Piatkevich KD, Subach FV. Nat Methods. 2024 Apr;21(4):657-665. doi: 10.1038/s41592-024-02203-y. Epub 2024 Feb 26. PubMed 38409224.
Backbone
  Vector backbone: pcDNA
  Vector type: Mammalian Expression
Growth in bacteria
  Bacterial resistance: Ampicillin, 100 μg/mL
  Growth temperature: 37°C
  Growth strain: DH5alpha
  Copy number: High Copy
Gene/Insert
  Gene/Insert name: mBaoJin
  Species: Synthetic
  Cloning method: Ligation Independent Cloning
Terms and licenses: Academic/Nonprofit Terms; Industry Terms: Not Available to Industry
How to cite: pmBaoJin-Tubulin was a gift from Kiryl Piatkevich (Addgene plasmid # 229566 ; http://n2t.net/addgene:229566 ; RRID:Addgene_229566)
